>Addgene plasmid #122369 | pTV-Cdt1-tdiRFP670-PEST | depositor full sequence | sequence record 233448 | pTV-Cdt1-tdiRFP670-PEST sequence 7136 bps
CTAAATTGTAAGCGTTAATATTTTGTTAAAATTCGCGTTAAATTTTTGTTAAATCAGCTCATTTTTTAAC
CAATAGGCCGAAATCGGCAAAATCCCTTATAAATCAAAAGAATAGACCGAGATAGGGT
[37 nt withheld, positions 129-165]
AAAGAACGTGGACTCCAACGTCAAAGG
[49 nt withheld, positions 193-241]
T
[91 nt withheld, positions 243-333]
G
[124 nt withheld, positions 335-458]
CCCATTCGCCATTCAGGCTGCGCAACTGTTGGGAAGGGCGATCGGTGCGGGCCTCTTCGCTATTACGCCA
GCTGGCGAAAGGGGGATGTGCTGCAAGGCGATTAAGTTGGGTAACGCCAGGGTTTTCCCAGTCACGACGT
TGTAAAACGACGGCCAGTGAGCGCGCGTAATACGACTCACTATAGGGCGAATTGGGTACCGGGCCCCCCC
TCGAGTTATGAATCTTTTGTGACCTCTGACCTGTGCCTACCCTGCAGATGGAGAAGGCCCTGAGCAACCT
GGCCCTGCGCTCGGCTGAGCCCGGTAGCCCTGGGACCTCTACTCCACCACTCCCGGCCACTCCGCCAGCC
ACCCCACCTGCTGCCTCTCCGAGCGCCCTGAAGGGTGTGTCCCAAGCACTGCTAGAGCGGGTGAGTCCTG
GGTCTCGGGTAGGGTGGACTTGGTGACAGGAGTGGGCTTTCCTTGTTGACCATTGGCTGCTGACCCATCC
CCATGCAGATAAGGGCCAAGGAGGTCCAGAAGCAGCTGGCAAGGATGACACGGTGCCCCGAGCAGGAGCT
TCGCCTGCAGCGGTTAGAGCGTCTGCCAGAGCTGGCCCGCGTGCTGCGCAATGTCTTCGTGTCTGAGCGG
AAGCCGGCACTCACTATGGAGGTGGTCTGTGCAAGGATGGTGGACAGTTGCCAAACTGCTCTGAGTCCAG
GTTTGTGCAAAGCAAAACAAGGGTGAGAGGGTGGGCATGGTCATGCTCACTGTGTTCTTGGCAAGGAGCT
AGGTCTATTTCTGACCAGGGACAGTTTGTCTGCCATGGTCTTGGGGACCCCCAATTCTGCCACTTATAGG
CCTGCTCACCAGGCTCGGAGCACGGGTGTCTTTGCCTCTTTGCTGTTCGTTCTCCTGGTGCTTGAGCACG
GTGTCCCCCATGGCTCTTGGCTCTGCTTGGATCCACTGTACATAGCAGTGGATAAGCCTTGACAAAGGCC
TATTAATGGGATGTCGGGCACCTGGGTGCGTGAGAGCAAACCATCTAGGCTTACACCCACAATCCACCTG
TGCAGGGGAGATGGAGAAACATCTGGTGCTCCTGGCAGAGTTGCTGCCGGACTGGCTCAGCCTGCATCGC
ATCCGCACGGATACCTACGTCAAGCTGGACAAGGCTGTTGACCTGGCTGGCCTCACTGCGAGGCTGGCCC
ACCACGTCCACGCCGAGGGGCTGGAGGGAAGAGGTAGCCTGCTAACTTGCGGGGACGTAGAGGAAAATCC
TGGTCCCATAACTTCGTATAGCATACATTATACGAAGTTATCAATGGGCCCAAAAAAGAAAAGAAAAGTT
GAATTCATGGCCAGAAAAGTGGACCTGACCAGTTGTGACCGAGAGCCGATACACATTCCTGGCTCTATCC
AGCCATGTGGGTGTTTGCTGGCCTGCGATGCCCAGGCAGTCAGGATTACTCGAATTACCGAAAATGCGGG
TGCCTTCTTTGGCCGTGAAACGCCCCGTGTCGGCGAACTCTTAGCCGATTATTTCGGAGAAACCGAGGCT
CACGCACTTAGGAACGCACTGGCGCAATCAAGCGATCCCAAACGCCCTGCTCTCATCTTTGGGTGGAGAG
ATGGACTGACAGGCCGTACTTTCGACATAAGCCTTCACCGGCATGACGGAACCAGTATAATTGAGTTTGA
ACCGGCCGCCGCTGAGCAAGCAGACAACCCCCTTCGCCTGACCAGACAAATTATCGCCCGCACTAAGGAG
CTGAAATCGCTGGAAGAAATGGCCGCTCGTGTTCCCAGGTATCTTCAGGCAATGCTGGGTTATCATAGGG
TAATGCTCTACAGATTCGCCGACGATGGCTCTGGTATGGTAATAGGGGAGGCCAAGCGATCCGACCTGGA
GTCTTTTCTGGGGCAGCATTTCCCCGCATCTCTAGTACCCCAGCAGGCAAGGCTTTTGTACCTCAAGAAT
GCCATCCGCGTGGTATCGGACTCCCGCGGTATTAGTAGCAGGATCGTTCCAGAACACGACGCCTCTGGAG
CTGCGCTGGATCTGTCTTTCGCTCACCTCCGATCTATCAGCCCTTGTCATTTAGAGTTTCTGCGAAATAT
GGGGGTCAGCGCAAGTATGTCCCTGAGCATAATAATCGATGGAACACTATGGGGCCTAATAATTTGCCAT
CATTACGAACCTAGAGCAGTACCAATGGCACAGCGAGTGGCCGCCGAAATGTTCGCCGATTTTTTGTCTC
TTCATTTTACTGCCGCTCACCATCAGCGCGGCCACGGGACTGGCTCGACAGGTTCTGGCAGTAGTGGGAC
TGCTTCATCAGAAGATAATAACATGGCCATGGCCAGAAAAGTGGACCTGACCAGTTGTGACCGAGAGCCG
ATACACATTCCTGGCTCTATCCAGCCATGTGGGTGTTTGCTGGCCTGCGATGCCCAGGCAGTCAGGATTA
CTCGAATTACCGAAAATGCGGGTGCCTTCTTTGGCCGTGAAACGCCCCGTGTCGGCGAACTCTTAGCCGA
TTATTTCGGAGAAACCGAGGCTCACGCACTTAGGAACGCACTGGCGCAATCAAGCGATCCCAAACGCCCT
GCTCTCATCTTTGGGTGGAGAGATGGACTGACAGGCCGTACTTTCGACATAAGCCTTCACCGGCATGACG
GAACCAGTATAATTGAGTTTGAACCGGCCGCCGCTGAGCAAGCAGACAACCCCCTTCGCCTGACCAGACA
AATTATCGCCCGCACTAAGGAGCTGAAATCGCTGGAAGAAATGGCCGCTCGTGTTCCCAGGTATCTTCAG
GCAATGCTGGGTTATCATAGGGTAATGCTCTACAGATTCGCCGACGATGGCTCTGGTATGGTAATAGGGG
AGGCCAAGCGATCCGACCTGGAGTCTTTTCTGGGGCAGCATTTCCCCGCATCTCTAGTACCCCAGCAGGC
AAGGCTTTTGTACCTCAAGAATGCCATCCGCGTGGTATCGGACTCCCGCGGTATTAGTAGCAGGATCGTT
CCAGAACACGACGCCTCTGGAGCTGCGCTGGATCTGTCTTTCGCTCACCTCCGATCTATCAGCCCTTGTC
ATTTAGAGTTTCTGCGAAATATGGGGGTCAGCGCAAGTATGTCCCTGAGCATAATAATCGATGGAACACT
ATGGGGCCTAATAATTTGCCATCATTACGAACCTAGAGCAGTACCAATGGCACAGCGAGTGGCCGCCGAA
ATGTTCGCCGATTTTTTGTCTCTTCATTTTACTGCCGCTCACCATCAGCGCGGATCCGCGTTTAAACTCG
AGTCTCACGGCTTCCCTCCCGAGGTGGAGGAGCAGGCCGCCGGCACCCTGCCCATGAGCTGCGCCCAGGA
GAGCGGCATGGATAGACACCCTGCTGCTTGCGCCAGCGCCAGGATCAACGTCTTGAAGTTCCTATTCTCT
AGAAAGTATAGGAACTTCTAGTGACTTTGAGCTCCTTGCCTGTTTCTTTCATCAGTACACGACGCACTTA
CGCCTTTAAGCCTCGCCAGTGTGGGCAGCTATCGTTGCCCATGGATCTCATAAAGTGCTGGCATTAAGTT
GCTTCCTGAGGCTTTGGGGCATCCCAGACTCAGCTCTAGGGGAAGTAGACTCTGAAGAGTAGGGTATGTT
GGATGGCCATTGCACAAACTACTCAAGCATTAGGTATGGTCAAGACCCAAGATCAAGGTCCAGGTGGAAG
CCTAGGCTGGCATAGCCTTGCTTCCCCATGAGACTTAAGAATCACACAGACCTTGGACTTTCCTGATTTC
ACGGGACGCTGCTCTGAGAGTGAAATTGGGCCTTCTGTAAATATGTGAAGTGTGGTTTCTTTTCAAACCT
TATATGGCCCTGCATGTGACTGCTAGTTTTGGCTTTTAATAAAGTCATGTAAGATTTAAATAAAATACTA
CTGAGATGAAGCTGAACCTGTCACCGTAAAATCTCTTTAAATGCTGTTGTGTGATGTGGGGCAATGGGCT
ATGGACAGACATCCTGGTCCTGGTGGGTGGTAATTTTCACATGGACATGGACAGAAGGCGTTCCATCATG
TCTCCTGGACCCCTGGCTCCTGTCGAAGTTACAGCCCCCACAGGAGAGGCATGTGGCTTTTAGTCATGTA
GCCAATGTCACAAGCTTCTGGCATTCTGGCTAGACTCCTTCCCACAGTTACCTAGCAACAGCAAGATGGC
AAAGCCCACTATAAGGGGCTGTTTGGCCCCTCCTCGCTCTCTTAAGCTCTCTGGCTTTTTTTTCTCTTTC
CCTTCCCCCCTCTCTCCACGTGGCCATGGCCTGTCCTTCTACCTTCTCTTTCTCCTTGCCTTTCTACAAT
AAAGCTCTAAAACCATAGACTGTCTCTGATCATGAAGGCCCACCGTGTTTGAATGATGATCGGATAGGCT
TTCTCCTAATGAGCCACTTTTAACCTGCCAGAAGGCCTTCCTAGCGGCCGCCACCGCGGTGGAGCTCCAG
CTTTTGTTCCCTTTAGTGAGGGTTAATTGCGCGCTTGGCGTAATCATGGTCATAGCTGTTTCCTGTGTGA
AATTGTTATCCGCTCACAATTCCACACAACATACGAGCCGGAAGCATAAAGTGTAAAGCCTGGGGTGCCT
AATGAGTGAGCTAACTCACATTAATTGCGTTGCGCTCACTGCCCGCTTTCCAGTCGGGAAACCTGTCGTG
CCAGCTGCATTAATGAATCGGCCAACGCGCGGGGAGAGGCGGTTTGCGTATTGGGCGCTCTTCCGCTTCC
TCGCTCACTGACTCGCTGCGCTCGGTCGTTCGGCTGCGGCGAGCGGTATCAGCTCACTCAAAGGCGGTAA
TACGGTTATCCACAGAATCAGGGGATAACGCAGGAAAGAACATGTGAGCAAAAGGCCAGCAAAAGGCCAG
GAACCGTAAAAAGGCCGCGTTGCTGGCGTTTTTCCATAGGCTCCGCCCCCCTGACGAGCATCACAAAAAT
CGACGCTCAAGTCAGAGGTGGCGAAACCCGACAGGACTATAAAGATACCAGGCGTTTCCCCCTGGAAGCT
CCCTCGTGCGCTCTCCTGTTCCGACCCTGCCGCTTACCGGATACCTGTCCGCCTTTCTCCCTTCGGGAAG
CGTGGCGCTTTCTCATAGCTCACGCTGTAGGTATCTCAGTTCGGTGTAGGTCGTTCGCTCCAAGCTGGGC
TGTGTGCACGAACCCCCCGTTCAGCCCGACCGCTGCGCCTTATCCGGTAACTATCGTCTTGAGTCCAACC
CGGTAAGACACGACTTATCGCCACTGGCAGCAGCCACTGGTAACAGGATTAGCAGAGCGAGGTATGTAGG
CGGTGCTACAGAGTTCTTGAAGTGGTGGCCTAACTACGGCTACACTAGAAGGACAGTATTTGGTATCTGC
GCTCTGCTGAAGCCAGTTACCTTCGGAAAAAGAGTTGGTAGCTCTTGATCCGGCAAACAAACCACCGCTG
GTAGCGGTGGTTTTTTTGTTTGCAAGCAGCAGATTACGCGCAGAAAAAAAGGATCTCAAGAAGATCCTTT
GATCTTTTCTACGGGGTCTGACGCTCAGTGGAACGAAAACTCACGTTAAGGGATTTTGGTCATGAGATTA
TCAAAAAGGATCTTCACCTAGATCCTTTTAAATTAAAAATGAAGTTTTAAATCAATCTAAAGTATATATG
AGTAAACTTGGTCTGACAGTTACCAATGCTTAATCAGTGAGGCACCTATCTCAGCGATCTGTCTATTTCG
TTCATCCATAGTTGCCTGACTCCCCGTCGTGTAGATAACTACGATACGGGAGGGCTTACCATCTGGCCCC
AGTGCTGCAATGATACCGCGGCTGCCACGCTCACCGGCTCCAGATTTATCAGCAATAAACCAGCCAGCCG
GAAGGGCCGAGCGCAGAAGTGGTCCTGCAACTTTATCCGCCTCCATCCAGTCTATTAATTGTTGCCGGGA
AGCTAGAGTAAGTAGTTCGCCAGTTAATAGTTTGCGCAACGTTGTTGCCATTGCTACAGGCATCGTGGTG
TCACGCTCGTCGTTTGGTATGGCTTCATTCAGCTCCGGTTCCCAACGATCAAGGCGAGTTACATGATCCC
CCATGTTGTGCAAAAAAGCGGTTAGCTCCTTCGGTCCTCCGATCGTTGTCAGAAGTAAGTTGGCCGCAGT
GTTATCACTCATGGTTATGGCAGCACTGCATAATTCTCTTACTGTCATGCCATCCGTAAGATGCTTTTCT
GTGACTGGTGAGTACTCAACCAAGTCATTCTGAGAATAGTGTATGCGGCGACCGAGTTGCTCTTGCCCGG
CGTCAATACGGGATAATACCGCGCCACATAGCAGAACTTTAAAAGTGCTCATCATTGGAAAACGTTCTTC
GGGGCGAAAACTCTCAAGGATCTTACCGCTGTTGAGATCCAGTTCGATGTAACCCACTCGTGCACCCAAC
TGATCTTCAGCATCTTTTACTTTCACCAGCGTTTCTGGGTGAGCAAAAACAGGAAGGCAAAATGCCGCAA
AAAAGGGAATAAGGGCGACACGGAAATGTTGAATACTCATACTCTTCCTTTTTCAATATTATTGAAGCAT
TTATCAGGGTTATTGTCTCATGAGCGGATACATATTTGAATGTATTTAGAAAAATAAACAAATAGGGGTT
CCGCGCACATTTCCCCGAAAAGTGCCAC
Features (pLannotate 1.2.2; 22 found; start..end, strand, type, name):
     30..458     -  rep_origin     f1 ori (sequence partly withheld): f1 bacteriophage origin of replication; arrow indicates direction of (+) strand synthesis
    463..618     -  CDS            lacZα (fragment): LacZα fragment of β-galactosidase; lacZ fragment
    626..644     +  promoter       T7 promoter: promoter for bacteriophage T7 RNA polymerase
    653..673     -  misc_feature   MCS (fragment): pBluescript multiple cloning site
    707..871     +  CDS            Cdt1 (fragment): CDT1_MOUSE - Also known as Ris2 From Mus musculus (Mouse).
    954..1160    +  CDS            Cdt1 (fragment): CDT1_MOUSE - Also known as Ris2 From Mus musculus (Mouse).
   1513..1671    +  CDS            Cdt1 (fragment): CDT1_MOUSE - Also known as Ris2 From Mus musculus (Mouse).
   1726..1759    +  protein_bind   loxP: Cre-mediated recombination occurs in the 8-bp core sequence (GCATACAT). Cre recombinase
   1795..2727    +  CDS            iRFP670: iRFP670 is a basic (constitutively fluorescent) near ir fluorescent protein published in 2013, derived from Rhodopseudomonas palustris CGA009. It has low acid sensitivity. It requires the cofactor biliverdin for fluorescence.
   2728..2805    +  CDS            TDsmURFP (fragment): TDsmURFP is a basic (constitutively fluorescent) near ir fluorescent protein published in 2016, derived from Trichodesmium erythraeum IMS101. It requires the cofactor biliverdin for fluorescence.
   2797..3729    +  CDS            iRFP670: iRFP670 is a basic (constitutively fluorescent) near ir fluorescent protein published in 2013, derived from Rhodopseudomonas palustris CGA009. It has low acid sensitivity. It requires the cofactor biliverdin for fluorescence.
   3751..3870    +  CDS            hPEST: PEST degradation sequence from mouse ornithine decarboxylase human codon-optimized
   3873..3906    +  protein_bind   FRT (minimal): supports FLP-mediated excision but not integration (Turan and Bode, 2011) FLP recombinase from the Saccharomyces cerevisiae 2μ plasmid
   4911..4935    -  misc_feature   MCS (fragment): pBluescript multiple cloning site
   4948..4966    -  promoter       T3 promoter: promoter for bacteriophage T3 RNA polymerase
   5011..5027    -  protein_bind   lac operator: The lac repressor binds to the lac operator to inhibit transcription in E. coli. This inhibition can be relieved by adding lactose or isopropyl-β-D-thiogalactopyranoside (IPTG). lac repressor encoded by lacI
   5035..5065    -  promoter       lac promoter: promoter for the E. coli lac operon
   5080..5101    -  protein_bind   CAP binding site: CAP binding activates transcription in the presence of cAMP. E. coli catabolite activator protein
   5114..5206    -  CDS            lacI (fragment): lac repressor; lacI; The lac repressor binds to the lac operator to inhibit transcription in E. coli. This inhibition can be relieved by adding lactose or isopropyl-β-D-thiogalactopyranoside (IPTG).
   5389..5977    -  rep_origin     ori: high-copy-number ColE1/pMB1/pBR322/pUC origin of replication
   6148..7008    -  CDS            AmpR: β-lactamase; bla; confers resistance to ampicillin, carbenicillin, and related antibiotics
   7009..7113    -  promoter       AmpR promoter: bla
