>Addgene plasmid #122369 | pTV-Cdt1-tdiRFP670-PEST | addgene full sequence | sequence record 238126 | Addgene NGS Result
CTAAATTGTAAGCGTTAATATTTTGTTAAAATTCGCGTTAAATTTTTGTTAAATCAGCTCATTTTTTAAC
CAATAGGCCGAAATCGGCAAAATCCCTTATAAATCAAAAGAATAGACCGAGATAGGGT
[37 nt withheld, positions 129-165]
AAAGAACGTGGACTCCAACGTCAAAGG
[49 nt withheld, positions 193-241]
T
[91 nt withheld, positions 243-333]
G
[124 nt withheld, positions 335-458]
CCCATTCGCCATTCAGGCTGCGCAACTGTTGGGAAGGGCGATCGGTGCGGGCCTCTTCGCTATTACGCCA
GCTGGCGAAAGGGGGATGTGCTGCAAGGCGATTAAGTTGGGTAACGCCAGGGTTTTCCCAGTCACGACGT
TGTAAAACGACGGCCAGTGAGCGCGCGTAATACGACTCACTATAGGGCGAATTGGGTACCGGGCCCCCCC
TCGAGTTATGAATCTTTTGTGACCTCTGACCTGTGCCTACCCTGCAGATGGAGAAGGCCCTGAGCAACCT
GGCCCTGCGCTCGGCTGAGCCCGGTAGCCCTGGGACCTCTACTCCACCACTCCCGGCCACTCCGCCAGCC
ACCCCACCTGCTGCCTCTCCGAGCGCCCTGAAGGGTGTGTCCCAAGCACTGCTAGAGCGGGTGAGTCCTG
GGTCTCGGGTAGGGTGGACTTGGTGACAGGAGTGGGCTTTCCTTGTTGACCATTGGCTGCTGACCCATCC
CCATGCAGATAAGGGCCAAGGAGGTCCAGAAGCAGCTGGCAAGGATGACACGGTGCCCCGAGCAGGAGCT
TCGCCTGCAGCGGTTAGAGCGTCTGCCAGAGCTGGCCCGCGTGCTGCGCAATGTCTTCGTGTCTGAGCGG
AAGCCGGCACTCACTATGGAGGTGGTCTGTGCAAGGATGGTGGACAGTTGCCAAACTGCTCTGAGTCCAG
GTTTGTGCAAAGCAAAACAAGGGTGAGAGGGTGGGCATGGTCATGCTCACTGTGTTCTTGGCAAGGAGCT
AGGTCTATTTCTGACCAGGGACAGTTTGTCTGCCATGGTCTTGGGGACCCCCAATTCTGCCACTTATAGG
CCTGCTCACCAGGCTCGGAGCACGGGTGTCTTTGCCTCTTTGCTGTTCGTTCTCCTGGTGCTTGAGCACG
GTGTCCCCCATGGCTCTTGGCTCTGCTTGGATCCACTGTACATAGCAGTGGATAAGCCTTGACAAAGGCC
TATTAATGGGATGTCGGGCACCTGGGTGCGTGAGAGCAAATCATCTAGGCCTACACCCACAATCCACCTG
TGCAGGGGAGATGGAGAAACATCTGGTGCTCCTGGCAGAGTTGCTGCCGGACTGGCTCAGCCTGCATCGC
ATCCGCACGGATACCTACGTCAAGCTGGACAAGGCTGTTGACCTGGCTGGCCTCACTGCGAGGCTGGCCC
ACCACGTCCACGCCGAGGGGCTGGAGGGAAGAGGTAGCCTGCTAACTTGCGGGGACGTAGAGGAAAATCC
TGGTCCCATAACTTCGTATAGCATACATTATACGAAGTTATCAATGGGCCCAAAAAAGAAAAGAAAAGTT
GAATTCATGGCCAGAAAAGTGGACCTGACCAGTTGTGACCGAGAGCCGATACACATTCCTGGCTCTATCC
AGCCATGTGGGTGTTTGCTGGCCTGCGATGCCCAGGCAGTCAGGATTACTCGAATTACCGAAAATGCGGG
TGCCTTCTTTGGCCGTGAAACGCCCCGTGTCGGCGAACTCTTAGCCGATTATTTCGGAGAAACCGAGGCT
CACGCACTTAGGAACGCACTGGCGCAATCAAGCGATCCCAAACGCCCTGCTCTCATCTTTGGGTGGAGAG
ATGGACTGACAGGCCGTACTTTCGACATAAGCCTTCACCGGCATGACGGAACCAGTATAATTGAGTTTGA
ACCGGCCGCCGCTGAGCAAGCAGACAACCCCCTTCGCCTGACCAGACAAATTATCGCCCGCACTAAGGAG
CTGAAATCGCTGGAAGAAATGGCCGCTCGTGTTCCCAGGTATCTTCAGGCAATGCTGGGTTATCATAGGG
TAATGCTCTACAGATTCGCCGACGATGGCTCTGGTATGGTAATAGGGGAGGCCAAGCGATCCGACCTGGA
GTCTTTTCTGGGGCAGCATTTCCCCGCATCTCTAGTACCCCAGCAGGCAAGGCTTTTGTACCTCAAGAAT
GCCATCCGCGTGGTATCGGACTCCCGCGGTATTAGTAGCAGGATCGTTCCAGAACACGACGCCTCTGGAG
CTGCGCTGGATCTGTCTTTCGCTCACCTCCGATCTATCAGCCCTTGTCATTTAGAGTTTCTGCGAAATAT
GGGGGTCAGCGCAAGTATGTCCCTGAGCATAATAATCGATGGAACACTATGGGGCCTAATAATTTGCCAT
CATTACGAACCTAGAGCAGTACCAATGGCACAGCGAGTGGCCGCCGAAATGTTCGCCGATTTTTTGTCTC
TTCATTTTACTGCCGCTCACCATCAGCGCGGCCACGGGACTGGCTCGACAGGTTCTGGCAGTAGTGGGAC
TGCTTCATCAGAAAATAATAACATGGCCATGGCCAGAAAAGTGGACCTGACCAGTTGTGACCGAGAGCCG
ATACACATTCCTGGCTCTATCCAGCCATGTGGGTGTTTGCTGGCCTGCGATGCCCAGGCAGTCAGGATTA
CTCGAATTACCGAAAATGCGGGTGCCTTCTTTGGCCGTGAAACGCCCCGTGTCGGCGAACTCTTAGCCGA
TTATTTCGGAGAAACCGAGGCTCACGCACTTAGGAACGCACTGGCGCAATCAAGCGATCCCAAACGCCCT
GCTCTCATCTTTGGGTGGAGAGATGGACTGACAGGCCGTACTTTCGACATAAGCCTTCACCGGCATGACG
GAACCAGTATAATTGAGTTTGAACCGGCCGCCGCTGAGCAAGCAGACAACCCCCTTCGCCTGACCAGACA
AATTATCGCCCGCACTAAGGAGCTGAAATCGCTGGAAGAAATGGCCGCTCGTGTTCCCAGGTATCTTCAG
GCAATGCTGGGTTATCATAGGGTAATGCTCTACAGATTCGCCGACGATGGCTCTGGTATGGTAATAGGGG
AGGCCAAGCGATCCGACCTGGAGTCTTTTCTGGGGCAGCATTTCCCCGCATCTCTAGTACCCCAGCAGGC
AAGGCTTTTGTACCTCAAGAATGCCATCCGCGTGGTATCGGACTCCCGCGGTATTAGTAGCAGGATCGTT
CCAGAACACGACGCCTCTGGAGCTGCGCTGGATCTGTCTTTCGCTCACCTCCGATCTATCAGCCCTTGTC
ATTTAGAGTTTCTGCGAAATATGGGGGTCAGCGCAAGTATGTCCCTGAGCATAATAATCGATGGAACACT
ATGGGGCCTAATAATTTGCCATCATTACGAACCTAGAGCAGTACCAATGGCACAGCGAGTGGCCGCCGAA
ATGTTCGCCGATTTTTTGTCTCTTCATTTTACTGCCGCTCACCATCAGCGCGGATCCGCGTTTAAACTCG
AGTCTCACGGCTTCCCTCCCGAGGTGGAGGAGCAGGCCGCCGGCACCCTGCCCATGAGCTGCGCCCAGGA
GAGCGGCATGGATAGACACCCTGCTGCTTGCGCCAGCGCCAGGATCAACGTCTTGAAGTTCCTATTCTCT
AGAAAGTATAGGAACTTCTAGTGACTTTGAGCTCCTTGCCTGTTTCTTTCATCAGTACACGACGCACTTA
CGCCTTTAAGCCTCGCCAGTGTGGGCAGCTATCGTTGCCCATGGATCTCATAAAGTGCTGGCATTAAGTT
GCTTCCTGAGGCTTTGGGGCATCCCAGACTCAGCTCTAGGGGAAGTAGACTCTGAAGAGTAGGGTATGTT
GGATGGCCATTGCACAAACTACTCAAGCATTAGGTATGGTCAAGACCCAAGATCAAGGTCCAGGTGGAAG
CCTAGGCTGGCATAGCCTTGCTTCCCCATGAGACTTAAGAATCACACAGACCTTGGACTTTCCTGATTTC
ACGGGACGCTGCTCTGAGAGTGAAATTGGGCCTTCTGTAAATATGTGAAGTGTGGTTTCTTTTCAAACCT
TATATGGCCCTGCATGTGACTGCTAGTTTTGGCTTTTAATAGAGTCATGTAAGATTTAAATAAAATACTA
CTGAGATGAAGCTGAACCTGTCACCGTAAAATCTCTTTAAATGCTGTTGTGTGATGTGGGGCAATGGGCT
ATGGACAGACATCCTGGTCCTGGTGGGTGGTAATTTTCACATGGACATGGACAGAAGGCGTTCCATCATG
TCTCCTGGACCCCTGGCTCCTGTCGAAGTTACAGCCCCCACAGGAGAGGCATGTGGCTTTTAGTCATGTA
GCCAATGTCACAAGCTTCTGGCATTCTGGCTAGACTCCTTCCCACAGTTACCTAGCAACAGCAAGATGGC
AAAGCCCACTATAAGGGGCTGTTTGGCCCCTCCTCGCTCTCTTAAGCTCTCTGGCTTTTTTTTCTCTTTC
CCTTCCCCCCTCTCTCCACGTGGCCATGGCCTGTCCTTCTACCTTCTCTTTCTCCTTGCCTTTCTACAAT
AAAGCTCTAAAACCATAGACTGTCTCCGATCATGAAGGCCCACCGTGTTTGAATGATGATCGGATAGGCT
TTCTCCTAATGAGCCACTTTTAACCTGCCAGAAGGCCTTCCTAGCGGCCGCCACCGCGGTGGAGCTCCAG
CTTTTGTTCCCTTTAGTGAGGGTTAATTGCGCGCTTGGCGTAATCATGGTCATAGCTGTTTCCTGTGTGA
AATTGTTATCCGCTCACAATTCCACACAACATACGAGCCGGAAGCATAAAGTGTAAAGCCTGGGGTGCCT
AATGAGTGAGCTAACTCACATTAATTGCGTTGCGCTCACTGCCCGCTTTCCAGTCGGGAAACCTGTCGTG
CCAGCTGCATTAATGAATCGGCCAACGCGCGGGGAGAGGCGGTTTGCGTATTGGGCGCTCTTCCGCTTCC
TCGCTCACTGACTCGCTGCGCTCGGTCGTTCGGCTGCGGCGAGCGGTATCAGCTCACTCAAAGGCGGTAA
TACGGTTATCCACAGAATCAGGGGATAACGCAGGAAAGAACATGTGAGCAAAAGGCCAGCAAAAGGCCAG
GAACCGTAAAAAGGCCGCGTTGCTGGCGTTTTTCCATAGGCTCCGCCCCCCTGACGAGCATCACAAAAAT
CGACGCTCAAGTCAGAGGTGGCGAAACCCGACAGGACTATAAAGATACCAGGCGTTTCCCCCTGGAAGCT
CCCTCGTGCGCTCTCCTGTTCCGACCCTGCCGCTTACCGGATACCTGTCCGCCTTTCTCCCTTCGGGAAG
CGTGGCGCTTTCTCATAGCTCACGCTGTAGGTATCTCAGTTCGGTGTAGGTCGTTCGCTCCAAGCTGGGC
TGTGTGCACGAACCCCCCGTTCAGCCCGACCGCTGCGCCTTATCCGGTAACTATCGTCTTGAGTCCAACC
CGGTGAGACACGACTTATCGCCACTGGCAGCAGCCACTGGTAACAGGATTAGCAGAGCGAGGTATGTAGG
CGGTGCTACAGAGTTCTTGAAGTGGTGGCCTAACTACGGCTACACTAGAAGAACAGTATTTGGTATCTGC
GCTCTGCTGAAGCCAGTTACCTTCGGAAAAAGAGTTGGTAGCTCTTGATCCGGCAAACAAACCACCGCTG
GTAGCGGTGGTTTTTTTGTTTGCAAGCAGCAGATTACGCGCAGAAAAAAAGGATCTCAAGAAGATCCTTT
GATCTTTTCTACGGGGTCTGACGCTCAGTGGAACGAAAACTCACGTTAAGGGATTTTGGTCATGAGATTA
TCAAAAAGGATCTTCACCTAGATCCTTTTAAATTAAAAATGAAGTTTTAAATCAATCTAAAGTATATATG
AGTAAACTTGGTCTGACAGTTACCAATGCTTAATCAGTGAGGCACCTATCTCAGCGATCTGTCTATTTCG
TTCATCCATAGTTGCCTGACTCCCCGTCGTGTAGATAACTACGATACGGGAGGGCTTACCATCTGGCCCC
AGTGCTGCAATGATACCGCGGCTGCCACGCTCACCGGCTCCAGATTTATCAGCAATAAACCAGCCAGCCG
GAAGGGCCGAGCGCAGAAGTGGTCCTGCAACTTTATCCGCCTCCATCCAGTCTATTAATTGTTGCCGGGA
AGCTAGAGTAAGTAGTTCGCCAGTTAATAGTTTGCGCAACGTTGTTGCCATTGCTACAGGCATCGTGGTG
TCACGCTCGTCGTTTGGTATGGCTTCATTCAGCTCCGGTTCCCAACGATCAAGGCGAGTTACATGATCCC
CCATGTTGTGCAAAAAAGCGGTTAGCTCCTTCGGTCCTCCGATCGTTGTCAGAAGTAAGTTGGCCGCAGT
GTTATCACTCATGGTTATGGCAGCACTGCATAATTCTCTTACTGTCATGCCATCCGTAAGATGCTTTTCT
GTGACTGGTGAGTACTCAACCAAGTCATTCTGAGAATAGTGTATGCGGCGACCGAGTTGCTCTTGCCCGG
CGTCAATACGGGATAATACCGCGCCACATAGCAGAACTTTAAAAGTGCTCATCATTGGAAAACGTTCTTC
GGGGCGAAAACTCTCAAGGATCTTACCGCTGTTGAGATCCAGTTCGATGTAACCCACTCGTGCACCCAAC
TGATCTTCAGCATCTTTTACTTTCACCAGCGTTTCTGGGTGAGCAAAAACAGGAAGGCAAAATGCCGCAA
AAAAGGGAATAAGGGCGACACGGAAATGTTGAATACTCATACTCTTCCTTTTCAATATTATTGAAGCATT
TATCAGGGTTATTGTCTCATGAGCGGATACATATTTGAATGTATTTAGAAAAATAAACAAATAGGGATTC
CGCGCACATTTCCCCGAAAAGTGCCAC
Features (pLannotate 1.2.2; 22 found; start..end, strand, type, name):
     30..458     -  rep_origin     f1 ori (sequence partly withheld): f1 bacteriophage origin of replication; arrow indicates direction of (+) strand synthesis
    463..618     -  CDS            lacZα (fragment): LacZα fragment of β-galactosidase; lacZ fragment
    626..644     +  promoter       T7 promoter: promoter for bacteriophage T7 RNA polymerase
    653..673     -  misc_feature   MCS (fragment): pBluescript multiple cloning site
    707..871     +  CDS            Cdt1 (fragment): CDT1_MOUSE - Also known as Ris2 From Mus musculus (Mouse).
    954..1160    +  CDS            Cdt1 (fragment): CDT1_MOUSE - Also known as Ris2 From Mus musculus (Mouse).
   1513..1671    +  CDS            Cdt1 (fragment): CDT1_MOUSE - Also known as Ris2 From Mus musculus (Mouse).
   1726..1759    +  protein_bind   loxP: Cre-mediated recombination occurs in the 8-bp core sequence (GCATACAT). Cre recombinase
   1795..2727    +  CDS            iRFP670: iRFP670 is a basic (constitutively fluorescent) near ir fluorescent protein published in 2013, derived from Rhodopseudomonas palustris CGA009. It has low acid sensitivity. It requires the cofactor biliverdin for fluorescence.
   2728..2805    +  CDS            TDsmURFP (fragment): TDsmURFP is a basic (constitutively fluorescent) near ir fluorescent protein published in 2016, derived from Trichodesmium erythraeum IMS101. It requires the cofactor biliverdin for fluorescence.
   2797..3729    +  CDS            iRFP670: iRFP670 is a basic (constitutively fluorescent) near ir fluorescent protein published in 2013, derived from Rhodopseudomonas palustris CGA009. It has low acid sensitivity. It requires the cofactor biliverdin for fluorescence.
   3751..3870    +  CDS            hPEST: PEST degradation sequence from mouse ornithine decarboxylase human codon-optimized
   3873..3906    +  protein_bind   FRT (minimal): supports FLP-mediated excision but not integration (Turan and Bode, 2011) FLP recombinase from the Saccharomyces cerevisiae 2μ plasmid
   4911..4935    -  misc_feature   MCS (fragment): pBluescript multiple cloning site
   4948..4966    -  promoter       T3 promoter: promoter for bacteriophage T3 RNA polymerase
   5011..5027    -  protein_bind   lac operator: The lac repressor binds to the lac operator to inhibit transcription in E. coli. This inhibition can be relieved by adding lactose or isopropyl-β-D-thiogalactopyranoside (IPTG). lac repressor encoded by lacI
   5035..5065    -  promoter       lac promoter: promoter for the E. coli lac operon
   5080..5101    -  protein_bind   CAP binding site: CAP binding activates transcription in the presence of cAMP. E. coli catabolite activator protein
   5114..5206    -  CDS            lacI (fragment): lac repressor; lacI; The lac repressor binds to the lac operator to inhibit transcription in E. coli. This inhibition can be relieved by adding lactose or isopropyl-β-D-thiogalactopyranoside (IPTG).
   5389..5977    -  rep_origin     ori: high-copy-number ColE1/pMB1/pBR322/pUC origin of replication
   6148..7008    -  CDS            AmpR: β-lactamase; bla; confers resistance to ampicillin, carbenicillin, and related antibiotics
   7009..7112    -  promoter       AmpR promoter: bla
