[The description below was written by a language model from this plasmid's Addgene catalogue record and pLannotate feature annotations shown in this document.]
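Description:
pTV-Cdt1-tdiRFP670-PEST is a mouse gene-targeting (knock-in donor) plasmid built on a pBluescript-type pBSK backbone, about 7.1 kb in total. It is maintained in E. coli through a high-copy ColE1/pUC origin and selected with ampicillin via the β-lactamase gene. The backbone also retains the f1 phage origin, lacZα and lac regulatory remnants, and the T7 and T3 promoters flanking the cloning site. These elements play no role in the targeting function. The roughly 4.3 kb insert was assembled by Gibson cloning.

The insert is designed to place a 2A-tdiRFP670-PEST cassette immediately upstream of the stop codon of mouse Cdt1. The upstream homology arm carries three annotated Cdt1 coding fragments separated by unannotated gaps, consistent with terminal exons and introns of the genomic locus. After it come a loxP site and two tandem copies of the near-infrared, biliverdin-dependent fluorescent protein iRFP670 joined by a short linker (the linker is annotated by similarity to the one in TDsmURFP). A PEST degradation motif from mouse ornithine decarboxylase follows, and then a minimal FRT site. The roughly 1 kb of unannotated sequence after the FRT site presumably forms the downstream homology arm. The 2A peptide named in the catalogue entry is not annotated in the feature table; it would lie in the short interval between the last Cdt1 fragment and the first iRFP670 copy.

No promoter or mammalian selection marker is annotated. Reporter expression therefore depends on the endogenous Cdt1 locus, with the 2A element releasing the reporter as a separate protein and the PEST motif shortening its lifetime so that fluorescence follows current expression. The associated publication studied transcriptional bursting kinetics in mouse embryonic stem cells. The two sequence records (depositor and NGS) give essentially identical annotations.
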