Addgene plasmid #122369: pTV-Cdt1-tdiRFP670-PEST
Purpose: Targeting vector for mouse Cdt1 to insert 2A-tdiRFP670-PEST into immediately upstream of stop codon.
Depositing lab: Hiroshi Ochiai. Depositing organization: Hiroshima University. Publication: Genome-wide kinetic properties of transcriptional bursting in mouse embryonic stem cells. Ochiai H, Hayashi T, Umeda M, Yoshimura M, Harada A, Shimizu Y, Nakano K, Saitoh N, Liu Z, Yamamoto T, Okamura T, Ohkawa Y, Kimura H, Nikaido I. Sci Adv. 2020 Jun 17;6(25):eaaz6699. doi: 10.1126/sciadv.aaz6699. eCollection 2020 Jun. PubMed 32596448.
Backbone
  Vector backbone: pBSK
  Backbone size w/o insert (bp): 2850
  Total vector size (bp): 7136
  Vector type: Mouse Targeting
Growth in bacteria
  Bacterial resistance: Ampicillin, 100 μg/mL
  Growth temperature: 37°C
  Growth strain: DH5alpha
  Copy number: High Copy
Gene/Insert
  Gene/Insert name: 2A-tdiRFP-PEST with homology arms for Cdt1
  Species: Synthetic
  Insert size (bp): 4286
  Cloning method: Gibson Cloning
  Sequencing primers: 5′ M13-fwr; 3′ M13-rev
Terms and licenses: Academic/Nonprofit Terms; Industry Terms: Not Available to Industry
How to cite: pTV-Cdt1-tdiRFP670-PEST was a gift from Hiroshi Ochiai (Addgene plasmid # 122369 ; http://n2t.net/addgene:122369 ; RRID:Addgene_122369)
